Addgene plasmid #175769: pHAGE-eGFP-TAX1BP1 V192S
Purpose: Lentiviral vector expressing N-terminally tagged GFP-TAX1BP1 V192S
Depositing lab: Wade Harper. Depositing organization: Harvard Medical School. Publication: Quantitative proteomics reveals the selectivity of ubiquitin-binding autophagy receptors in the turnover of damaged lysosomes by lysophagy. Eapen VV, Swarup S, Hoyer MJ, Paulo JA, Harper JW. eLife. 2021 Sep 29;10. pii: 72328. doi: 10.7554/eLife.72328. PubMed 34585663.
Backbone
  Vector backbone: pHAGE-eGFP
  Vector type: Lentiviral
Growth in bacteria
  Bacterial resistance: Ampicillin, 100 μg/mL
  Growth temperature: 37°C
  Growth strain: NEB Stable
  Copy number: Unknown
Gene/Insert
  Gene/Insert name: TAX1BP1
  Species: H. sapiens (human)
  Mutation: V192S
  Entrez Gene: TAX1BP1 (a.k.a. CALCOCO3, T6BP, TXBP151)
  Cloning method: Gateway Cloning
Terms and licenses: Academic/Nonprofit Terms; Industry Terms: Not Available to Industry
How to cite: pHAGE-eGFP-TAX1BP1 V192S was a gift from Wade Harper (Addgene plasmid # 175769 ; http://n2t.net/addgene:175769 ; RRID:Addgene_175769)
