[The description below was written by a language model from this plasmid's Addgene catalogue record and pLannotate feature annotations shown in this document.]
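Description:
pHAGE-eGFP-TAX1BP1 V192S is an HIV-1-derived, self-inactivating lentiviral expression plasmid built on the pHAGE-eGFP backbone. It is maintained in E. coli through a high-copy ColE1/pUC-type origin and an ampicillin resistance gene (β-lactamase). The viral portion contains a truncated 5' LTR, the Ψ packaging signal with an adjoining gag fragment, the Rev response element for Rev-dependent nuclear export of the genomic RNA, the cPPT/CTS element that aids nuclear import of the reverse-transcribed genome, a WPRE to enhance transcript stability and expression, and a ΔU3 3' LTR that inactivates LTR promoter activity after integration. The plasmid carries no functional viral structural or enzymatic genes, so these must come from separate packaging constructs.

The payload sits between the cPPT and the WPRE. A CMV enhancer/promoter drives EGFP, followed by a residual attB1 site, the human TAX1BP1 coding sequence (also known as T6BP or CALCOCO3) and an attB2 site. The att sites are the footprint of Gateway recombination and give an N-terminally GFP-tagged TAX1BP1 fusion. The insert carries the V192S substitution, but the record does not state its functional consequence. Downstream, a mouse PGK promoter drives blasticidin S deaminase, followed by an SV40 polyadenylation signal, allowing blasticidin selection of transduced mammalian cells. The associated publication concerns ubiquitin-binding autophagy receptors in the clearance of damaged lysosomes (lysophagy). The construct is therefore suited to stable expression and fluorescence imaging of this mutant receptor, for example for comparison with wild-type TAX1BP1.
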