Features (pLannotate 1.2.2; 30 found; start..end, strand, type, name):
      1..304     +  enhancer       CMV enhancer: human cytomegalovirus immediate early enhancer
    305..508     +  promoter       CMV promoter: human cytomegalovirus (CMV) immediate early promoter
    594..1310    +  CDS            EGFP: EGFP is a basic (constitutively fluorescent) green fluorescent protein published in 1996, derived from Aequorea victoria. It is reported to be a rapidly-maturing weak dimer with moderate acid sensitivity.
   1327..1344    +  protein_bind   attB1 (fragment): mutant version of attB; core recombination site for the Gateway® BP reaction BP Clonase™
   1350..3716    +  CDS            TAX1BP1: TAXB1_HUMAN - Also known as T6BP. Experimental evidence at protein level: Swiss-Prot protein existence level 1. Inhibits TNF-induced apoptosis by mediating the TNFAIP3 anti- apoptotic activity. Degraded by caspase-3-like family proteins upon TNF-induced apoptosis. May also play a role in the pro-inflammatory cytokine IL-1 signaling cascade. From Homo sapiens (Human).
   3718..3742    -  protein_bind   attB2: mutant version of attB; recombination site for the Gateway® BP reaction BP Clonase™
   3761..4260    +  promoter       PGK promoter: mouse phosphoglycerate kinase 1 promoter
   4284..4682    +  CDS            BSD: blasticidin S deaminase; Aspergillus terreus BSD; confers resistance to blasticidin
   4683..4710    +  CDS            BleoR (fragment): antibiotic-binding protein; Sh ble from Streptoalloteichus hindustanus; confers resistance to bleomycin, phleomycin, and Zeocin™
   4724..4845    +  polyA_signal   SV40 poly(A) signal: SV40 polyadenylation signal
   4871..5459    +  misc_feature   WPRE: woodchuck hepatitis virus posttranscriptional regulatory element
   5467..5532    +  CDS            nef (fragment): NEF_HV1Z2 - Experimental evidence at protein level: Swiss-Prot protein existence level 1. Extracellular Nef protein targets CD4(+) T-lymphocytes for apoptosis by interacting with CXCR4 surface receptors. From Human immunodeficiency virus type 1 group M subtype D (isolate Z2/CDC-Z34) (HIV-1).
   5534..5767    +  LTR            3' LTR (ΔU3): self-inactivating 3' long terminal repeat (LTR) from HIV-1
   5972..6076    +  promoter       AmpR promoter: bla
   6077..6937    +  CDS            AmpR: β-lactamase; bla; confers resistance to ampicillin, carbenicillin, and related antibiotics
   7108..7696    +  rep_origin     ori: high-copy-number ColE1/pMB1/pBR322/pUC origin of replication
   7879..7933    +  CDS            lacI (fragment): lac repressor; lacI; The lac repressor binds to the lac operator to inhibit transcription in E. coli. This inhibition can be relieved by adding lactose or isopropyl-β-D-thiogalactopyranoside (IPTG).
   7939..8032    +  rep_origin     SV40 ori (fragment): SV40 origin of replication
   8057..8094    +  CDS            lacI (fragment): lac repressor; lacI; The lac repressor binds to the lac operator to inhibit transcription in E. coli. This inhibition can be relieved by adding lactose or isopropyl-β-D-thiogalactopyranoside (IPTG).
   8107..8128    +  protein_bind   CAP binding site: CAP binding activates transcription in the presence of cAMP. E. coli catabolite activator protein
   8143..8173    +  promoter       lac promoter: promoter for the E. coli lac operon
   8177..8199    +  protein_bind   lac operator (fragment): The lac repressor binds to the lac operator to inhibit transcription in E. coli. This inhibition can be relieved by adding lactose or isopropyl-β-D-thiogalactopyranoside (IPTG). lac repressor encoded by lacI
   8231..8314    +  polyA_signal   SV40 poly(A) signal (fragment): SV40 polyadenylation signal
   8481..8810    +  CDS            nef (fragment): NEF_HV1BR - Experimental evidence at protein level: Swiss-Prot protein existence level 1. Extracellular Nef protein targets CD4(+) T-lymphocytes for apoptosis by interacting with CXCR4 surface receptors (PubMed:14990729). From Human immunodeficiency virus type 1 group M subtype B (isolate BRU/LAI) (HIV-1).
   8858..9115    +  LTR            5' LTR (truncated): truncated 5' long terminal repeat (LTR) from HIV-1
   9162..9287    +  misc_feature   HIV-1 Ψ: packaging signal of human immunodeficiency virus type 1
   9271..9609    +  CDS            HIV-1 gag (fragment): gag protein from human immunodeficiency virus 1; gag
   9784..10017   +  misc_feature   RRE: The Rev response element (RRE) of HIV-1 allows for Rev-dependent mRNA export from the nucleus to the cytoplasm.
  10394..10494   +  CDS            Rev (fragment): human immunodeficiency virus 1 (HIV-1) Rev protein; rev; enhances nuclear export of unspliced and incompletely spliced viral mRNAs
  10539..10656   +  misc_feature   cPPT/CTS: central polypurine tract and central termination sequence of HIV-1
>Addgene plasmid #175769 | pHAGE-eGFP-TAX1BP1 V192S | addgene full sequence | sequence record 384100 | Addgene NGS Result
CGTTACATAACTTACGGTAAATGGCCCGCCTGGCTGACCGCCCAACGACCCCCGCCCATTGACGTCAATA
ATGACGTATGTTCCCATAGTAACGCCAATAGGGACTTTCCATTGACGTCAATGGGTGGAGTATTTACGGT
AAACTGCCCACTTGGCAGTACATCAAGTGTATCATATGCCAAGTACGCCCCCTATTGACGTCAATGACGG
TAAATGGCCCGCCTGGCATTATGCCCAGTACATGACCTTATGGGACTTTCCTACTTGGCAGTACATCTAC
GTATTAGTCATCGCTATTACCATGGTGATGCGGTTTTGGCAGTACATCAATGGGCGTGGATAGCGGTTTG
ACTCACGGGGATTTCCAAGTCTCCACCCCATTGACGTCAATGGGAGTTTGTTTTGGCACCAAAATCAACG
GGACTTTCCAAAATGTCGTAACAACTCCGCCCCATTGACGCAAATGGGCGGTAGGCGTGTACGGTGGGAG
GTCTATATAAGCAGAGCTCGTTTAGTGAACCGTCAGATCGCCTGGAGACGCCATCCACGCTGTTTTGACC
TCCATAGAAGACACCGGCGGCCGATCTGCCACCATGGTGAGCAAGGGCGAGGAGCTGTTCACCGGGGTGG
TGCCCATCCTGGTCGAGCTGGACGGCGACGTAAACGGCCACAAGTTCAGCGTGTCCGGCGAGGGCGAGGG
CGATGCCACCTACGGCAAGCTGACCCTGAAGTTCATCTGCACCACCGGCAAGCTGCCCGTGCCCTGGCCC
ACCCTCGTGACCACCCTGACCTACGGCGTGCAGTGCTTCAGCCGCTACCCCGACCACATGAAGCAGCACG
ACTTCTTCAAGTCCGCCATGCCCGAAGGCTACGTCCAGGAGCGCACCATCTTCTTCAAGGACGACGGCAA
CTACAAGACCCGCGCCGAGGTGAAGTTCGAGGGCGACACCCTGGTGAACCGCATCGAGCTGAAGGGCATC
GACTTCAAGGAGGACGGCAACATCCTGGGGCACAAGCTGGAGTACAACTACAACAGCCACAACGTCTATA
TCATGGCCGACAAGCAGAAGAACGGCATCAAGGTGAACTTCAAGATCCGCCACAACATCGAGGACGGCAG
CGTGCAGCTCGCCGACCACTACCAGCAGAACACCCCCATCGGCGACGGCCCCGTGCTGCTGCCCGACAAC
CACTACCTGAGCACCCAGTCCGCCCTGAGCAAAGACCCCAACGAGAAGCGCGATCACATGGTCCTGCTGG
AGTTCGTGACCGCCGCCGGGATCACTCTCGGCATGGACGAGCTGTACAAGGCTCGAGGTTATCAAACAAG
TTTGTACAAAAAAGTTGGCATGACATCCTTTCAAGAAGTCCCATTGCAGACTTCCAACTTTGCCCATGTC
ATCTTTCAAAATGTGGCCAAGAGTTACCTTCCTAATGCACACCTGGAATGTCATTACACCTTAACTCCAT
ATATTCATCCACATCCAAAAGATTGGGTTGGTATATTCAAGGTTGGATGGAGTACTGCTCGTGATTATTA
CACGTTTTTATGGTCCCCTATGCCTGAACATTATGTGGAAGGATCAACAGTCAATTGTGTACTAGCATTC
CAAGGATATTACCTTCCAAATGATGATGGAGAATTTTATCAGTTCTGTTACGTTACCCATAAGGGTGAAA
TTCGTGGAGCAAGTACACCTTTCCAGTTTCGAGCTTCTTCTCCAGTTGAAGAGCTGCTTACTATGGAAGA
TGAAGGAAATTCTGACATGTTATCGGTGACCACAAAAGCAGGCCTTCTTGAGTTGAAAATTGAGAAAACC
ATGAAAGAAAAAGAAGAACTGTTAAAGTTAATTGCCGTTCTGGAAAAAGAAACAGCACAACTTCGAGAAC
AAGTTGGGAGAATGGAAAGAGAACTTAACCATGAGAAAGAAAGATGTGACCAACTGCAAGCAGAACAAAA
GGGTCTTACTGAAGTAACACAAAGCTTAAAAATGGAAAATGAAGAGTTTAAGAAGAGGTTCAGTGATGCT
ACATCCAAAGCCCATCAGCTTGAGGAAGATATTGTGTCAGTAACACATAAAGCAATTGAAAAAGAAACCG
AATTAGACAGTTTAAAGGACAAACTCAAGAAGGCACAACATGAAAGAGAACAACTTGAATGTCAGTTGAA
GACAGAGAAGGATGAAAAGGAACTTTATAAGGTACATTTGAAGAATACAGAAATAGAAAATACCAAGCTT
ATGTCAGAGGTCCAGACTTTAAAAAATTTAGATGGGAACAAAGAAAGCGTGATTACTCATTTCAAAGAAG
AGATTGGCAGGCTGCAGTTATGTTTGGCTGAAAAGGAAAATCTGCAAAGAACTTTCCTGCTTACAACCTC
AAGTAAAGAAGATACTTGTTTTTTAAAGGAGCAACTTCGTAAAGCAGAGGAACAGGTTCAGGCAACTCGG
CAAGAAGTTGTCTTTCTGGCTAAAGAACTCAGTGATGCTGTCAACGTACGAGACAGAACGATGGCAGACC
TGCATACTGCACGCTTGGAAAACGAGAAAGTGAAAAAGCAGTTAGCTGATGCAGTGGCAGAACTTAAACT
AAATGCTATGAAAAAAGATCAGGACAAGACTGATACACTGGAACACGAACTAAGAAGAGAAGTTGAAGAT
CTGAAACTCCGTCTTCAGATGGCTGCAGACCATTATAAAGAAAAATTTAAGGAATGCCAAAGGCTCCAAA
AACAAATAAACAAACTTTCAGATCAATCAGCTAATAATAATAATGTCTTCACAAAGAAAACGGGGAATCA
GCAGAAAGTGAATGATGCTTCAGTAAACACAGACCCAGCCACTTCTGCCTCTACTGTAGATGTAAAGCCA
TCACCTTCTGCAGCAGAGGCAGATTTTGACATAGTAACAAAGGGGCAAGTCTGTGAAATGACCAAAGAAA
TTGCTGACAAAACAGAAAAGTATAATAAATGTAAACAACTCTTGCAGGATGAGAAAGCAAAATGCAATAA
ATATGCTGATGAACTTGCAAAAATGGAGCTGAAATGGAAAGAACAAGTGAAAATTGCTGAAAATGTAAAA
CTTGAACTAGCTGAAGTACAGGACAATTATAAAGAACTTAAAAGGAGTCTAGAAAATCCAGCAGAAAGGA
AAATGGAAGGTCAGAATTCCCAGAGTCCTCAATGTTTCAAAACATGCTCAGAGCAAAATGGTTATGTTCT
CACATTGTCAAATGCACAACCAGTTCTGCAATATGGTAATCCTTATGCATCTCAGGAAACAAGAGATGGA
GCAGATGGTGCTTTTTACCCAGATGAAATACAAAGGCCACCTGTCAGAGTCCCCTCTTGGGGACTGGAAG
ACAATGTTGTCTGCAGCCAGCCTGCTCGAAACTTTAGTCGGCCTGATGGCTTAGAGGACTCTGAGGATAG
CAAAGAAGATGAGAATGTGCCTACTGCTCCTGATCCTCCAAGTCAACATTTACGTGGGCATGGGACAGGC
TTTTGCTTTGATTCCAGCTTTGATGTTCACAAGAAGTGTCCCCTCTGTGAGTTAATGTTTCCTCCTAACT
ATGATCAGAGCAAATTTGAAGAACATGTTGAAAGTCACTGGAAGGTGTGCCCGATGTGCAGCGAGCAGTT
CCCTCCTGACTATGACCAGCAGGTGTTTGAAAGGCATGTGCAGACCCATTTTGATCAGAATGTTCTAAAT
TTTGACTACCCAACTTTCTTGTACAAAGTGGTTCGATAACGAATTCTACCGGGTAGGGGAGGCGCTTTTC
CCAAGGCAGTCTGGAGCATGCGCTTTAGCAGCCCCGCTGGGCACTTGGCGCTACACAAGTGGCCTCTGGC
CTCGCACACATTCCACATCCACCGGTAGGCGCCAACCGGCTCCGTTCTTTGGTGGCCCCTTCGCGCCACC
TTCTACTCCTCCCCTAGTCAGGAAGTTCCCCCCCGCCCCGCAGCTCGCGTCGTGCAGGACGTGACAAATG
GAAGTAGCACGTCTCACTAGTCTCGTGCAGATGGACAGCACCGCTGAGCAATGGAAGCGGGTAGGCCTTT
GGGGCAGCGGCCAATAGCAGCTTTGCTCCTTCGCTTTCTGGGCTCAGAGGCTGGGAAGGGGTGGGTCCGG
GGGCGGGCTCAGGGGCGGGCTCAGGGGCGGGGCGGGCGCCCGAAGGTCCTCCGGAGGCCCGGCATTCTGC
ACGCTTCAAAAGCGCACGTCTGCCGCGCTGTTCTCCTCTTCCTCATCTCCGGGCCTTTCGACCTGCAGCC
CATTAATTAAACCATGGCCAAGCCTTTGTCTCAAGAAGAATCCACCCTCATTGAAAGAGCAACGGCTACA
ATCAACAGCATCCCCATCTCTGAAGACTACAGCGTCGCCAGCGCAGCTCTCTCTAGCGACGGCCGCATCT
TCACTGGTGTCAATGTATATCATTTTACTGGGGGACCTTGTGCAGAACTCGTGGTGCTGGGCACTGCTGC
TGCTGCGGCAGCTGGCAACCTGACTTGTATCGTCGCGATCGGAAATGAGAACAGGGGCATCTTGAGCCCC
TGCGGACGGTGCCGACAGGTGCTTCTCGATCTGCATCCTGGGATCAAAGCCATAGTGAAGGACAGTGATG
GACAGCCGACGGCAGTTGGGATTCGTGAATTGCTGCCCTCTGGTTATGTGTGGGAGGGCTAAGCACTTCG
TGGCCGAGGAGCAGGACTGACACTCGACCTCGAAACTTGTTTATTGCAGCTTATAATGGTTACAAATAAA
GCAATAGCATCACAAATTTCACAAATAAAGCATTTTTTTCACTGCATTCTAGTTGTGGTTTGTCCAAACT
CATCAATGTATCTTATCATGTCTATGCATCGATAGATCCTAATCAACCTCTGGATTACAAAATTTGTGAA
AGATTGACTGGTATTCTTAACTATGTTGCTCCTTTTACGCTATGTGGATACGCTGCTTTAATGCCTTTGT
ATCATGCTATTGCTTCCCGTATGGCTTTCATTTTCTCCTCCTTGTATAAATCCTGGTTGCTGTCTCTTTA
TGAGGAGTTGTGGCCCGTTGTCAGGCAACGTGGCGTGGTGTGCACTGTGTTTGCTGACGCAACCCCCACT
GGTTGGGGCATTGCCACCACCTGTCAGCTCCTTTCCGGGACTTTCGCTTTCCCCCTCCCTATTGCCACGG
CGGAACTCATCGCCGCCTGCCTTGCCCGCTGCTGGACAGGGGCTCGGCTGTTGGGCACTGACAATTCCGT
GGTGTTGTCGGGGAAATCATCGTCCTTTCCTTGGCTGCTCGCCTGTGTTGCCACCTGGATTCTGCGCGGG
ACGTCCTTCTGCTACGTCCCTTCGGCCCTCAATCCAGCGGACCTTCCTTCCCGCGGCCTGCTGCCGGCTC
TGCGGCCTCTTCCGCGTCTTCGCCTTCGCCCTCAGACGAGTCGGATCTCCCTTTGGGCCGCCTCCCCGCC
TGAGATCCTTTAAGACCAATGACTTACAAGGCAGCTGTAGATCTTAGCCACTTTTTAAAAGAAAAGGGGG
GACTGGAAGGGCTAATTCACTCCCAACGAAGACAAGATCTGCTTTTTGCTTGTACTGGGTCTCTCTGGTT
AGACCAGATCTGAGCCTGGGAGCTCTCTGGCTAACTAGGGAACCCACTGCTTAAGCCTCAATAAAGCTTG
CCTTGAGTGCTTCAAGTAGTGTGTGCCCGTCTGTTGTGTGACTCTGGTAACTAGAGATCCCTCAGACCCT
TTTAGTCAGTGTGGAAAATCTCTAGCAGTAGTAGTTCATGTCATCTTATTATTCAGTATTTATAACTTGC
AAAGAAATGAATATCAGAGAGTGAGAGGCCCGGGTTAATTAAGGAAAGGGCTAGATCATTCTTGAAGACG
AAAGGGCCTCGTGATACGCCTATTTTTATAGGTTAATGTCATGATAATAATGGTTTCTTAGACGTCAGGT
GGCACTTTTCGGGGAAATGTGCGCGGAACCCCTATTTGTTTATTTTTCTAAATACATTCAAATATGTATC
CGCTCATGAGACAATAACCCTGATAAATGCTTCAATAATATTGAAAAAGGAAGAGTATGAGTATTCAACA
TTTCCGTGTCGCCCTTATTCCCTTTTTTGCGGCATTTTGCCTTCCTGTTTTTGCTCACCCAGAAACGCTG
GTGAAAGTAAAAGATGCTGAAGATCAGTTGGGTGCACGAGTGGGTTACATCGAACTGGATCTCAACAGCG
GTAAGATCCTTGAGAGTTTTCGCCCCGAAGAACGTTTTCCAATGATGAGCACTTTTAAAGTTCTGCTATG
TGGCGCGGTATTATCCCGTGTTGACGCCGGGCAAGAGCAACTCGGTCGCCGCATACACTATTCTCAGAAT
GACTTGGTTGAGTACTCACCAGTCACAGAAAAGCATCTTACGGATGGCATGACAGTAAGAGAATTATGCA
GTGCTGCCATAACCATGAGTGATAACACTGCGGCCAACTTACTTCTGACAACGATCGGAGGACCGAAGGA
GCTAACCGCTTTTTTGCACAACATGGGGGATCATGTAACTCGCCTTGATCGTTGGGAACCGGAGCTGAAT
GAAGCCATACCAAACGACGAGCGTGACACCACGATGCCTGTAGCAATGGCAACAACGTTGCGCAAACTAT
TAACTGGCGAACTACTTACTCTAGCTTCCCGGCAACAATTAATAGACTGGATGGAGGCGGATAAAGTTGC
AGGACCACTTCTGCGCTCGGCCCTTCCGGCTGGCTGGTTTATTGCTGATAAATCTGGAGCCGGTGAGCGT
GGGTCTCGCGGTATCATTGCAGCACTGGGGCCAGATGGTAAGCCCTCCCGTATCGTAGTTATCTACACGA
CGGGGAGTCAGGCAACTATGGATGAACGAAATAGACAGATCGCTGAGATAGGTGCCTCACTGATTAAGCA
TTGGTAACTGTCAGACCAAGTTTACTCATATATACTTTAGATTGATTTAAAACTTCATTTTTAATTTAAA
AGGATCTAGGTGAAGATCCTTTTTGATAATCTCATGACCAAAATCCCTTAACGTGAGTTTTCGTTCCACT
GAGCGTCAGACCCCGTAGAAAAGATCAAAGGATCTTCTTGAGATCCTTTTTTTCTGCGCGTAATCTGCTG
CTTGCAAACAAAAAAACCACCGCTACCAGCGGTGGTTTGTTTGCCGGATCAAGAGCTACCAACTCTTTTT
CCGAAGGTAACTGGCTTCAGCAGAGCGCAGATACCAAATACTGTTCTTCTAGTGTAGCCGTAGTTAGGCC
ACCACTTCAAGAACTCTGTAGCACCGCCTACATACCTCGCTCTGCTAATCCTGTTACCAGTGGCTGCTGC
CAGTGGCGATAAGTCGTGTCTTACCGGGTTGGACTCAAGACGATAGTTACCGGATAAGGCGCAGCGGTCG
GGCTGAACGGGGGGTTCGTGCACACAGCCCAGCTTGGAGCGAACGACCTACACCGAACTGAGATACCTAC
AGCGTGAGCTATGAGAAAGCGCCACGCTTCCCGAAGGGAGAAAGGCGGACAGGTATCCGGTAAGCGGCAG
GGTCGGAACAGGAGAGCGCACGAGGGAGCTTCCAGGGGGAAACGCCTGGTATCTTTATAGTCCTGTCGGG
TTTCGCCACCTCTGACTTGAGCGTCGATTTTTGTGATGCTCGTCAGGGGGGCGGAGCCTATGGAAAAACG
CCAGCAACGCGGCCTTTTTACGGTTCCTGGCCTTTTGCTGGCCTTTTGCTCACATGTTCTTTCCTGCGTT
ATCCCCTGATTCTGTGGATAACCGTATTACCGCCTTTGAGTGAGCTGATACCGCTCGCCGCAGCCGAACG
ACCGAGCGCAGCGAGTCAGTGAGCGAGGAAGCGGAAGAGCGCCCAATACGCAAACCGCCTCTCCCCGCGC
GTTGGCCGATTCATTAATGCAGCAAGCTCATGGCTGACTAATTTTTTTTATTTATGCAGAGGCCGAGGCC
GCCTCGGCCTCTGAGCTATTCCAGAAGTAGTGAGGAGGCTTTTTTGGAGGCCTAGGCTTTTGCAAAAAGC
TCCCCGTGGCACGACAGGTTTCCCGACTGGAAAGCGGGCAGTGAGCGCAACGCAATTAATGTGAGTTAGC
TCACTCATTAGGCACCCCAGGCTTTACACTTTATGCTTCCGGCTCGTATGTTGTGTGGAATTGTGAGCGG
ATAACAATTTCACACAGGAAACAGCTATGACATGATTACGAATTTCACAAATAAAGCATTTTTTTCACTG
CATTCTAGTTGTGGTTTGTCCAAACTCATCAATGTATCTTATCATGTCTGGATCAACTGGATAACTCAAG
CTAACCAAAATCATCCCAAACTTCCCACCCCATACCCTATTACCACTGCCAATTACCTGTGGTTTCATTT
ACTCTAAACCTGTGATTCCTCTGAATTATTTTCATTTTAAAGAAATTGTATTTGTTAAATATGTACTACA
AACTTAGTAGTTGGAAGGGCTAATTCACTCCCAAAGAAGACAAGATATCCTTGATCTGTGGATCTACCAC
ACACAAGGCTACTTCCCTGATTAGCAGAACTACACACCAGGGCCAGGGGTCAGATATCCACTGACCTTTG
GATGGTGCTACAAGCTAGTACCAGTTGAGCCAGATAAGGTAGAAGAGGCCAATAAAGGAGAGAACACCAG
CTTGTTACACCCTGTGAGCCTGCATGGGATGGATGACCCGGAGAGAGAAGTGTTAGAGTGGAGGTTTGAC
AGCCGCCTAGCATTTCATCACGTGGCCCGAGAGCTGCATCCGGAGTACTTCAAGAACTGCTGATATCGAG
CTTGCTACAAGGGACTTTCCGCTGGGGACTTTCCAGGGAGGCGTGGCCTGGGCGGGACTGGGGAGTGGCG
AGCCCTCAGATCCTGCATATAAGCAGCTGCTTTTTGCCTGTACTGGGTCTCTCTGGTTAGACCAGATCTG
AGCCTGGGAGCTCTCTGGCTAACTAGGGAACCCACTGCTTAAGCCTCAATAAAGCTTGCCTTGAGTGCTT
CAAGTAGTGTGTGCCCGTCTGTTGTGTGACTCTGGTAACTAGAGATCCCTCAGACCCTTTTAGTCAGTGT
GGAAAATCTCTAGCAGTGGCGCCCGAACAGGGACTTGAAAGCGAAAGGGAAACCAGAGGAGCTCTCTCGA
CGCAGGACTCGGCTTGCTGAAGCGCGCACGGCAAGAGGCGAGGGGCGGCGACTGGTGAGTACGCCAAAAA
TTTTGACTAGCGGAGGCTAGAAGGAGAGAGATGGGTGCGAGAGCGTCAGTATTAAGCGGGGGAGAATTAG
ATCGCGATGGGAAAAAATTCGGTTAAGGCCAGGGGGAAAGAAAAAATATAAATTAAAACATATAGTATGG
GCAAGCAGGGAGCTAGAACGATTCGCAGTTAATCCTGGCCTGTTAGAAACATCAGAAGGCTGTAGACAAA
TACTGGGACAGCTACAACCATCCCTTCAGACAGGATCAGAAGAACTTAGATCATTATATAATACAGTAGC
AACCCTCTATTGTGTGCATCAAAGGATAGAGATAAAAGACACCAAGGAAGCTTTAGACAAGATAGAGGAA
GAGCAAAACAAAAGTAAGACCACCGCACAGCAAGCGGCCGGCCGCTGATCTTCAGACCTGGAGGAGGAGA
TATGAGGGACAATTGGAGAAGTGAATTATATAAATATAAAGTAGTAAAAATTGAACCATTAGGAGTAGCA
CCCACCAAGGCAAAGAGAAGAGTGGTGCAGAGAGAAAAAAGAGCAGTGGGAATAGGAGCTTTGTTCCTTG
GGTTCTTGGGAGCAGCAGGAAGCACTATGGGCGCAGCGTCAATGACGCTGACGGTACAGGCCAGACAATT
ATTGTCTGGTATAGTGCAGCAGCAGAACAATTTGCTGAGGGCTATTGAGGCGCAACAGCATCTGTTGCAA
CTCACAGTCTGGGGCATCAAGCAGCTCCAGGCAAGAATCCTGGCTGTGGAAAGATACCTAAAGGATCAAC
AGCTCCTGGGGATTTGGGGTTGCTCTGGAAAACTCATTTGCACCACTGCTGTGCCTTGGAATGCTAGTTG
GAGTAATAAATCTCTGGAACAGATTTGGAATCACACGACCTGGATGGAGTGGGACAGAGAAATTAACAAT
TACACAAGCTTAATACACTCCTTAATTGAAGAATCGCAAAACCAGCAAGAAAAGAATGAACAAGAATTAT
TGGAATTAGATAAATGGGCAAGTTTGTGGAATTGGTTTAACATAACAAATTGGCTGTGGTATATAAAATT
ATTCATAATGATAGTAGGAGGCTTGGTAGGTTTAAGAATAGTTTTTGCTGTACTTTCTATAGTGAATAGA
GTTAGGCAGGGATATTCACCATTATCGTTTCAGACCCACCTCCCAACCCCGAGGGGACCCGACAGGCCCG
AAGGAATAGAAGAAGAAGGTGGAGAGAGAGACAGAGACAGATCCATTCGATTAGTGAACGGATCTCGACG
GTATCGCCGAATTCACAAATGGCAGTATTCATCCACAATTTTAAAAGAAAAGGGGGGATTGGGGGGTACA
GTGCAGGGGAAAGAATAGTAGACATAATAGCAACAGACATACAAACTAAAGAATTACAAAAACAAATTAC
AAAAATTCAAAATTTTCGGGTTTATTACAGGGACAGCAGAGATCCAGTTTGGACTAGTGGAGTTCCG
